Addgene plasmid #33237: pcDNA1 Flag ATXN1[85Q]
Depositing lab: Huda Zoghbi. Publication: Ataxin-1 with an expanded glutamine tract alters nuclear matrix-associated structures. Skinner PJ, Koshy BT, Cummings CJ, Klement IA, Helin K, Servadio A, Zoghbi HY, Orr HT. Nature. 1997 Oct 30;389(6654):971-4. 10.1038/40153 PubMed 9353120.
Backbone
  Vector backbone: pcDNA1.1
  Backbone manufacturer: Invitrogen
  Vector type: Mammalian Expression
Growth in bacteria
  Bacterial resistance: Ampicillin, 100 μg/mL
  Growth temperature: 37°C
  Growth strain: DH10B
  Copy number: High Copy
Gene/Insert
  Gene/Insert name: Ataxin-1 (alt name: ATXN1)
  Species: H. sapiens (human)
  Insert size (bp): 2604
  Mutation: insert contains a stretch of 85 Glutamines and no stop codon
  GenBank ID: NM_000332
  Entrez Gene: ATXN1 (a.k.a. ATX1, D6S504E, SCA1)
  Promoter: CMV
  Tag / fusion protein: Flag (N terminal on backbone)
  Cloning method: Unknown
  Sequencing primers: 5′ CMV-F
Terms and licenses: Academic/Nonprofit Terms; Industry Terms: Not Available to Industry
How to cite: pcDNA1 Flag ATXN1[85Q] was a gift from Huda Zoghbi (Addgene plasmid # 33237 ; http://n2t.net/addgene:33237 ; RRID:Addgene_33237)
