[The description below was written by a language model from this plasmid's Addgene catalogue record and pLannotate feature annotations shown in this document.]
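Description:
pcDNA1 Flag ATXN1[85Q] is a mammalian expression plasmid built on the Invitrogen pcDNA1.1 backbone, about 7.7 kb in its full sequence record, that expresses human ataxin-1 (ATXN1, the SCA1 gene product) carrying an expanded polyglutamine tract. It is maintained in E. coli as a high-copy plasmid through a ColE1/pUC-type origin and selected with ampicillin via the β-lactamase gene. An f1 origin, with an adjoining M13 gene IV fragment, allows single-stranded DNA production. An SV40 origin allows episomal replication in mammalian cells that supply large T antigen. The polyomavirus VP1 and VP2 fragments annotated nearby are backbone remnants, not functional payload.

Expression is driven by the CMV immediate-early enhancer and promoter. The roughly 2.6 kb ATXN1 coding sequence follows, then an SV40 small t intron and an SV40 polyadenylation signal. The T antigen fragments and NLS annotated in this region are part of that SV40 processing cassette rather than intended fusion partners. T7 and SP6 promoters flank the insert in opposing orientations and could support in vitro transcription. The catalogue states that an N-terminal Flag tag is supplied by the backbone, although the feature table does not annotate it separately. The insert contains a run of 85 glutamines, and the record notes that it has no stop codon, so translation presumably ends at a downstream vector-encoded stop.

The associated publication examined how ataxin-1 with an expanded glutamine tract alters nuclear matrix-associated structures. This fits use of the plasmid for transient expression of Flag-tagged, disease-length ataxin-1 in cultured mammalian cells to study its localization, aggregation and interactions in spinocerebellar ataxia type 1.
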