Features (pLannotate 1.2.2; 20 found; start..end, strand, type, name):
      1..380     +  enhancer       CMV enhancer: human cytomegalovirus immediate early enhancer
    381..584     +  promoter       CMV promoter: human cytomegalovirus (CMV) immediate early promoter
    580..613     +  LTR            5' LTR (truncated) (fragment): truncated 5' long terminal repeat (LTR) from HIV-1
    629..647     +  promoter       T7 promoter: promoter for bacteriophage T7 RNA polymerase
    816..3425    +  CDS            ATXN1: ATX1_HUMAN - Also known as ATX1, SCA1. Experimental evidence at protein level: Swiss-Prot protein existence level 1. Chromatin-binding factor that repress Notch signaling in the absence of Notch intracellular domain by acting as a CBF1 corepressor. Binds to the HEY promoter and might assist, along with NCOR2, RBPJ- mediated repression. Binds RNA in vitro. May be involved in RNA metabolism (PubMed:21475249). In concert with CIC and ATXN1L, involved in brain development (By similarity). From Homo sapiens (Human).
   3684..3702    -  promoter       SP6 promoter: promoter for bacteriophage SP6 RNA polymerase
   3710..3784    +  CDS            small t antigen (fragment): SV40 (simian virus 40) small t antigen
   3786..3851    +  intron         small t intron: SV40 (simian virus 40) small t antigen intron
   3981..4001    +  CDS            SV40 NLS: nuclear localization signal of SV40 (simian virus 40) large T antigen
   4008..4142    +  CDS            LT_POVHA (fragment): Protein inferred from homology: Swiss-Prot protein existence level 3. Isoform large T antigen is a key early protein essential for both driving viral replication and inducing cellular transformation. Plays a role in viral genome replication by driving entry of quiescent cells into the cell cycle and by autoregulating the synthesis of viral early mRNA. Displays highly oncogenic activities by corrupting the host cellular checkpoint mechanisms that guard cell division and the transcription, replication, and repair of DNA. Participates in the modulation of cellular gene expression preceeding viral
   4167..4250    +  CDS            large T antigen (fragment): large T antigen from SV40 (simian virus 40)
   4273..4407    +  polyA_signal   SV40 poly(A) signal: SV40 polyadenylation signal
   4409..4777    -  CDS            VP2_POVMC (fragment): Experimental evidence at protein level: Swiss-Prot protein existence level 1. [Isoform VP3]: structural protein that resides within the core of the capsid surrounded by 72 VP1 pentamers. Following virus endocytosis and trafficking to the endoplasmic reticulum, VP2 and VP3 form oligomers and integrate into the endoplasmic reticulum membrane. Heterooligomer VP2-VP3 may create a viroporin for transporting the viral genome across the endoplasmic reticulum membrane to the cytoplasm. Nuclear entry of the viral DNA involves the selective exposure and importin recognition of VP2 or Vp3 nuclear localiz
   5149..5247    -  CDS            VP1_POVMP (fragment): Experimental evidence at protein level: Swiss-Prot protein existence level 1. Forms an icosahedral capsid with a T=7 symmetry and a 40 nm diameter. The capsid is composed of 72 pentamers linked to each other by disulfide bonds and associated with VP2 or VP3 proteins. Interacts with terminal alpha(2,3)-linked sialic acids on the cell surface to provide virion attachment to target cell. This attachment induces virion internalization predominantly through caveolin-mediated endocytosis. Once attached, the virion is internalized by caveolin- mediated endocytosis and traffics to the endoplasmic reti
   5258..5393    +  rep_origin     SV40 ori: SV40 origin of replication
   5419..5987    +  rep_origin     ori: high-copy-number ColE1/pMB1/pBR322/pUC origin of replication
   6020..6478    -  rep_origin     f1 ori (sequence partly withheld): f1 bacteriophage origin of replication; arrow indicates direction of (+) strand synthesis
   6466..6587    -  CDS            M13 gene IV (fragment) (sequence withheld): pIV; IV; phage assembly
   6688..6792    +  promoter       AmpR promoter: bla
   6793..7653    +  CDS            AmpR: β-lactamase; bla; confers resistance to ampicillin, carbenicillin, and related antibiotics
>Addgene plasmid #33237 | pcDNA1 Flag ATXN1[85Q] | addgene full sequence | sequence record 314860
GACATTGATTATTGACTAGTTATTAATAGTAATCAATTACGGGGTCATTAGTTCATAGCCCATATATGGA
GTTCCGCGTTACATAACTTACGGTAAATGGCCCGCCTGGCTGACCGCCCAACGACCCCCGCCCATTGACG
TCAATAATGACGTATGTTCCCATAGTAACGCCAATAGGGACTTTCCATTGACGTCAATGGGTGGAGTATT
TACGGTAAACTGCCCACTTGGCAGTACATCAAGTGTATCATATGCCAAGTACGCCCCCTATTGACGTCAA
TGACGGTAAATGGCCCGCCTGGCATTATGCCCAGTACATGACCTTATGGGACTTTCCTACTTGGCAGTAC
ATCTACGTATTAGTCATCGCTATTACCATGGTGATGCGGTTTTGGCAGTACATCAATGGGCGTGGATAGC
GGTTTGACTCACGGGGATTTCCAAGTCTCCACCCCATTGACGTCAATGGGAGTTTGTTTTGGCACCAAAA
TCAACGGGACTTTCCAAAATGTCGTAACAACTCCGCCCCATTGACGCAAATGGGCGGTAGGCGTGTACGG
TGGGAGGTCTATATAAGCAGAGCTCTCTGGCTAACTAGAGAACCCACTGCTTACTGGCTTATCGAAATTA
ATACGACTCACTATAGGGAGACCCAAGCTTGGTACCGAGCTCGGATCCACTAGTAACGGCCGCCAGTGTG
CTGGAATTCCGTGACTTTCCGTTTATCAGACTAAAATCAGAGCCATCCAGACAGTGAAACAGTCACCGTG
GAGGGGGGACGGCGAAAAATGGACTACAAAGACGACGACGACAAAAAATCCAACCAAGAGCGGAGCAACG
AATGCCTGCCTCCCAAGAAGCGCGAGATCCCCGCCACCAGCCGGTCCTCCGAGGAGAAGGCCCCTACCCT
GCCCAGCGACAACCACCGGGTGGAGGGCACAGCATGGCTCCCGGGCAACCCTGGTGGCCGGGGCCACGGG
GGCGGGAGGCATGGGCCGGCAGGGACCTCGGTGGAGCTTGGTTTACAACAGGGAATAGGTTTACACAAAG
CATTGTCCACAGGGCTGGACTACTCCCCGCCCAGCGCTCCCAGGTCTGTCCCCGTGGCCACCACGCTGCC
TGCCGCGTACGCCACCCCGCAGCCAGGGACCCCGGTGTCCCCCGTACAGTACGCTCACCTGCCGCACACC
TTCCAGTTCATTGGGTCCTCCCAATACAGTGGAACCTATGCCAGCTTCATCCCATCACAGCTGATCCCCC
CAACCGCCAACCCCGTCACCAGTGCAGTGGCCTCGGCCGCAGGGGCCACCACTCCATCCCAGCGCTCCCA
GCTGGAGGCCTATTCCACTCTGCTGGCCAACATGGGCAGTCTGAGCCAGACGCCGGGACACAAGGCTGAG
CAGCAGCAGCAGCAGCAGCAGCAGCAGCAGCAGCAGCAGCAGCAGCAGCAGCAGCAGCAGCAGCAGCAGC
AGCAGCAGCAGCAGCAGCAGCAGCAGCAGCAGCAGCAGCAGCAGCAGCAGCAGCAGCAGCAGCAGCAGCA
GCAGCAGCAGCAGCAGCAGCAGCAGCAGCAGCAGCAGCAGCAGCAGCAGCAGCAGCAGCAGCAGCAGCAG
CAGCAGCAGCAGCAGCAGCAGCAGCAGCAGCAGCAGCAGCAGCAGCACCTCAGCAGGGCTCCGGGGCTCA
TCACCCCGGGGTCCCCCCCACCAGCCCAGCAGAACCAGTACGTCCACATTTCCAGTTCTCCGCAGAACAC
CGGCCGCACCGCCTCTCCTCCGGCCATCCCCGTCCACCTCCACCCCCACCAGACGATGATCCCACACACG
CTCACCCTGGGGCCCCCCTCCCAGGTCGTCATGCAATACGCCGACTCCGGCAGCCACTTTGTCCCTCGGG
AGGCCACCAAGAAAGCCGAGAGCAGCCGGCTGCAGCAGGCCATCCAGGCCAAGGAGGTCCTGAACGGTGA
GATGGAGAAGAGCCGGCGGTACGGGGCCCCGTCCTCAGCCGACCTGGGCCTGGGCAAGGCAGGCGGCAAG
TCGGTTCCTCACCCGTACGAGTCCAGGCACGTGGTGGTCCACCCGAGCCCCTCAGACTACAGCAGTCGTG
ATCCTTCGGGGGTCCGGGCCTCTGTGATGGTCCTGCCCAACAGCAACACGCCCGCAGCTGACCTGGAGGT
GCAACAGGCCACTCATCGTGAAGCCTCCCCTTCTACCCTCAACGACAAAAGTGGCCTGCATTTAGGGAAG
CCTGGCCACCGGTCCTACGCGCTCTCACCCCACACGGTCATTCAGACCACACACAGTGCTTCAGAGCCAC
TCCCGGTGGGACTGCCAGCCACGGCCTTCTACGCAGGGACTCAACCCCCTGTCATCGGCTACCTGAGCGG
CCAGCAGCAAGCAATCACCTACGCCGGCAGCCTGCCCCAGCACCTGGTGATCCCCGGCACACAGCCCCTG
CTCATCCCGGTCGGCAGCACTGACATGGAAGCGTCGGGGGCAGCCCCGGCCATAGTCACGTCATCCCCCC
AGTTTGCTGCAGTGCCTCACACGTTCGTCACCACCGCCCTTCCCAAGAGCGAGAACTTCAACCCTGAGGC
CCTGGTCACCCAGGCCGCCTACCCAGCCATGGTGCAGGCCCAGATCCACCTGCCTGTGGTGCAGTCCGTG
GCCTCCCCGGCGGCGGCTCCCCCTACGCTGCCTCCCTACTTCATGAAAGGCTCCATCATCCAGTTGGCCA
ACGGGGAGCTAAAGAAGGTGGAAGACTTAAAAACAGAAGATTTCATCCAGAGTGCAGAGATAAGCAACGA
CCTGAAGATCGACTCCAGCACCGTAGAGAGGATTGAAGACAGCCATAGCCCGGGCGTGGCCGTGATACAG
TTCGCCGTCGGGGAGCACCGAGCCCAGGTCAGCGTTGAAGTTTTGGTAGAGTATCCTTTTTTTGTGTTTG
GACAGGGCTGGTCATCCTGCTGTCCGGAGAGAACCAGCCAGCTCTTTGATTTGCCGTGTTCCAAACTCTC
AGTTGGGGATGTCTGCATCTCGCTTACCCTCAAGAACCTGAAGAACGGCTCTGTTAAAAAGGGCCAGCCC
GTGGATCCCGCCAGCGTCCTGCTGAAGCACTCAAAGGCCGACGGCCTGGCGGGCAGCAGACACAGGTATG
CCGAGCAGGAAAACGGAATCAACCAGGGGAGTGCCCAGATGCTCTCTGAGAATGGCGAACTGAAGTTTCC
AGAGAAAATGGGATTGCCTGCAGCGCCCTTCCTCACCAAAATAGAACCCAGCAAGCCCGCGGCAACGAGG
AAGAGGAGGTGGTCGGCGCCAGAGAGCCGCAAACTGGAGAAGTCAGAAGACGAACCACCTTTGACTCTTC
CTAAGCCTTCTCTAATTCCTCAGGAGGTTAAGATTTGCATTGAAGGCCGGTCTAATGTAGGCAAGTAGAG
GCAGCGTGGGGGAAAGGAAACGTGGCTCTCCCTTATCATTTGTATCCAGATTACTGTACTGTAGGCTAAA
ATAACACAGTATTTACATGTTATCTTCTTAATTTTAGGTTTCTGTTCTAACCTTGTCATTAGAGTTACAG
CAGGTGTGTCGCAGGAGACTGGTGCATATGCTTTTTCCACGAGTGTCTGTCAGGAATTCTGCAGATATCC
ATCACACTGGCGGCCGCTCGAGCATGCATCTAGAGGGCCCTATTCTATAGTGTCACCTAAATGCTAGAGG
ATCTTTGTGAAGGAACCTTACTTCTGTGGTGTGACATAATTGGACAAACTACCTACAGAGATTTAAAGCT
CTAAGGTAAATATAAAATTTTTAAGTGTATAATGTGTTAAACTACTGATTCTAATTGTTTGTGTATTTTA
GATTCCAACCTATGGAACTGATGAATGGGAGCAGTGGTGGAATGCCTTTAATGAGGAAAACCTGTTTTGC
TCAGAAGAAATGCCATCTAGTGATGATGAGGCTACTGCTGACTCTCAACATTCTACTCCTCCAAAAAAGA
AGAGAAAGGTAGAAGACCCCAAGGACTTTCCTTCAGAATTGCTAAGTTTTTTGAGTCATGCTGTGTTTAG
TAATAGAACTCTTGCTTGCTTTGCTATTTACACCACAAAGGAAAAAGCTGCACTGCTATACAAGAAAATT
ATGGAAAAATATTTGATGTATAGTGCCTTGACTAGAGATCATAATCAGCCATACCACATTTGTAGAGGTT
TTACTTGCTTTAAAAAACCTCCCACACCTCCCCCTGAACCTGAAACATAAAATGAATGCAATTGTTGTTG
TTAACTTGTTTATTGCAGCTTATAATGGTTACAAATAAAGCAATAGCATCACAAATTTCACAAATAAAGC
ATTTTTTTCACTGCATTCTAGTTGTGGTTTGTCCAAACTCATCAATGTATCTTATCATGTCTGGATCGAT
CCCGCCATGGTATCAACGCCATATTTCTATTTACAGTAGGGACCTCTTCGTTGTGTAGGTACCGCTGTAT
TCCTAGGGAAATAGTAGAGGCACCTTGAACTGTCTGCATCAGCCATATAGCCCCCGCTGTTCGATTTACA
AACACAGGCACAGTACTGACAAACCCATACACCTCCTCTGAAATACCCATAGTTGCTAGGGCTGTCTCCG
AACTCATTACACCCTCCAAAGTCAGAGCTGTAATTTCGCCATCAAGGGCAGCGAGGGCTTCTCCAGATAA
AATAGCTTCTGCCGAGAGTCCCGTAAGGGTAGACACTTCAGCTAATCCCTCGATGAGGTCTACTAGAATA
GTCAGTGCGGCTCCCATTTTGAAAATTCACTTACTTGATCAGCTTCAGAAGATGGCGGAGGGCCTCCAAC
ACAGTAATTTTCCTCCCGACTCTTAAAATAGAAAATGTCAAGTCAGTTAAGCAGGAAGTGACTAACTGAC
CGCAGCTGGCCGTGCGACATCCTCTTTTAATTAGTTGCTAGGCAACTGCCCTCCAGAGGGCAGTGTGGTT
TTGCAAGAGGAAGCAAAAAGCCTCTCCACCCAGGCCTAGAATGTTTCCACCCAATCATTACTATGACAAC
AGCTGTTTTTTTTAGTATTAAGCAGAGGCCGGGGGCCCCTGGCCTCCGCTTACTCTGGAGAAAAAGAAGA
GAGGCATTGTAGAGGCTTCCAGAGGCAACTTGTCAAAACAGGACTGCTTCTATTTCTGTCACACTGTCTG
GCCCTGTCACAAGGTCCAGCACCTCCATACCCCCTTTAATAAGCAGTTTGGGAACGGGTGCGGGTCTTAC
TCCGCCCATCCCGCCCCTAACTCCGCCCAGTTCCGCCCATTCTCCGCCCCATGGCTGACTAATTTTTTTT
ATTTATGCAGAGGCCGAGGCCGCCTCGGCCTCTGAGCTATTCCAGAAGTAGTGAGGAGGCTTTTTTGGAG
GCCTAGGCTTTTGCAAAAAGCTAATTCGGCGTAATCTGCTGCTTGCAAACAAAAAAACCACCGCTACCAG
CGGTGGTTTGTTTGCCGGATCAAGAGCTACCAACTCTTTTTCCGAAGGTAACTGGCTTCAGCAGAGCGCA
GATACCAAATACTGTCCTTCTAGTGTAGCCGTAGTTAGGCCACCACTTCAAGAACTCTGTAGCACCGCCT
ACATACCTCGCTCTGCTGAAGCCAGTTACCAGTGGCTGCTGCCAGTGGCGATAAGTCGTGTCTTACCGGG
TTGGACTCAAGAGATAGTTACCGGATAAGGCGCAGCGGTCGGGCTGAACGGGGGGTTCGTGCACACAGCC
CAGCTTGGAGCGAACGACCTACACCGAACTGAGATACCTACAGCGTGAGCTATGAGAAAGCGCCACGCTT
CCCGAAGGGAGAAAGGCGGACAGGTATCCGGTAAGCGGCAGGGTCGGAACAGGAGAGCGCACGAGGGAGC
TTCCAGGGGGAAACGCCTGGTATCTTTATAGTCCTGTCGGGTTTCGCCACCTCTGACTTGAGCGTCGATT
TTTGTGATGCTCGTCAGGGGGGCGGAGCCTATGGAAAAACGCCAGCAACGCAAGCTAGCTTCTAGCTAGA
AATTGTAAACGTTAATATTTTGTTAAAATTCGCGTTAAATTTTTGTTAAATCAGCTCATTTTTTAACCAA
TAGGCCGAAATCGGCAAAATCCCTTATAAATCAAAAGAATAGCCCGAGATAGGGT
[37 nt withheld, positions 6146-6182]
AAAGAACGTGGACTCCAACGTCAAAGGGCGAAAAACCGTCTATCAGGGCGATGGCC
[115 nt withheld, positions 6239-6353]
G
[233 nt withheld, positions 6355-6587]
CTGGACCCGAAAGGGCCTCGTGATACGCCTATTTTTATAGGTTAATGTCATGATAATAATGGTTTCTTAG
ACGTCAGGTGGCACTTTTCGGGGAAATGTGCGCGGAACCCCTATTTGTTTATTTTTCTAAATACATTCAA
ATATGTATCCGCTCATGAGACAATAACCCTGATAAATGCTTCAATAATATTGAAAAAGGAAGAGTATGAG
TATTCAACATTTCCGTGTCGCCCTTATTCCCTTTTTTGCGGCATTTTGCCTTCCTGTTTTTGCTCACCCA
GAAACGCTGGTGAAAGTAAAAGATGCTGAAGATCAGTTGGGTGCACGAGTGGGTTACATCGAACTGGATC
TCAACAGCGGTAAGATCCTTGAGAGTTTTCGCCCCGAAGAACGTTTTCCAATGATGAGCACTTTTAAAGT
TCTGCTATGTGGCGCGGTATTATCCCGTGTTGACGCCGGGCAAGAGCAACTCGGTCGCCGCATACACTAT
TCTCAGAATGACTTGGTTGAGTACTCACCAGTCACAGAAAAGCATCTTACGGATGGCATGACAGTAAGAG
AATTATGCAGTGCTGCCATAACCATGAGTGATAACACTGCGGCCAACTTACTTCTGACAACGATCGGAGG
ACCGAAGGAGCTAACCGCTTTTTTGCACAACATGGGGGATCATGTAACTCGCCTTGATCGTTGGGAACCG
GAGCTGAATGAAGCCATACCAAACGACGAGCGTGACACCACGATGCCTGCAGCAATGGCAACAACGTTGC
GCAAACTATTAACTGGCGAACTACTTACTCTAGCTTCCCGGCAACAATTAATAGACTGGATGGAGGCGGA
TAAAGTTGCAGGACCACTTCTGCGCTCGGCCCTTCCGGCTGGCTGGTTTATTGCTGATAAATCTGGAGCC
GGTGAGCGTGGGTCTCGCGGTATCATTGCAGCACTGGGGCCAGATGGTAAGCCCTCCCGTATCGTAGTTA
TCTACACGACGGGGAGTCAGGCAACTATGGATGAACGAAATAGACAGATCGCTGAGATAGGTGCCTCACT
GATTAAGCATTGGTAACTGTCAGACCAAGTTTACTCATATATACTTTAGATTGATTTAAAACTTCATTTT
TAATTTCTCTAGCGCGTT
