>Addgene plasmid #33237 | pcDNA1 Flag ATXN1[85Q] | addgene partial sequence | sequence record 82875 | CMV-F 5'-CGCAAATGGGCGGTAGGCGTG-3'
ACTAGAGAACCCACTGCTTACTGGCTTATCGAAATTAATACGACTCACTATAGGGAGACCCAAGCTTGGT
ACCGAGCTCGGATCCACTATTAACGGCCGCCAGTGTGCTGGAATTCCGTGACTTTCCGTTTATCAGACTA
AAATCAGAGCCATCCAGACAGTGAAACAGTCACCGTGGAGGGGGGACGGCGAAAAATGGACTACAAAGAC
GACGACGACAAAAAATCCAACCAAGAGCGGAGCAACGAATGCCTGCCTCCCAAGAAGCGCGAGATCCCCG
CCACCAGCCGGTCCTCCGAGGAGAAGGCCCCTACCCTGCCCAGCGACAACCACCGGGTGGAGGGCACAGC
ATGGCTCCCGGGCAACCCTGGTGGCCGGGGCCACGGGGGCGGGAGGCATGGGCCGGCAGGGACCTCGGTG
GAGCTTGGTTTACAACAGGGAATAGGTTTACACAAAGCATTGTCCACAGGGCTGGACTACTCCCCGCCCA
GCGCTCCCAGGTCTGTCCCCGTGGCCACCACGCTGCCTGCCGCGTACGCCACCCCGCAGCCAGGGACCCC
GGTGTCCCCCGTACAGTACGCTCACCTGCCGCACACCTTCCAGTTCATTGGGTCCTCCCAATACAGTGGA
ACCTATGCCAGCTTCATCCCATCACAGCTGATCCCCCCAACCGCCAACCCCGTCACCAGTGCAGTGGCCT
CGGCCGCAGGGGCCACCACTCCATCCCAGCGCTCCCAGCTGGAGGCCTATTCCACTCTGCTGGCCAACAT
GGGCAGTCTGAGCCAGACGCCGGGACACAAGGCTGAGCAGCAGCAGCAGCAGCAGCAGCA
