>Addgene plasmid #33237 | pcDNA1 Flag ATXN1[85Q] | addgene partial sequence | sequence record 82886 | SV40-splice-R2 5'-CACAAACAATTAGAATCAGTAG-3'
TATATTTACCTTAGAGCTTTAAATCTCTGTAGGTAGTTTGTCCAATTATGTCACACCACAGAAGTAAGGT
TCCTTCACAAAGATCCTCTAGCATTTAGGTGACACTATAGAATAGGGCCCTCTAGATGCATGCTCGAGCG
GCCGCCAGTGTGATGGATATCTGCAGAATTCCTGACAGACACTCGTGGAAAAAGCATATGCACCAGTCTC
CTGCGACACACCTGCTGTAACTCTAATGACAAGGTTAGAACAGAAACCTAAAATTAAGAAGATAACATGT
AAATACTGTGTTATTTTAGCCTACAGTACAGTAATCTGGATACAAATGATAAGGGAGAGCCACGTTTCCT
TTCCCCCACGCTGCCTCTACTTGCCTACATTAGACCGGCCTTCAATGCAAATCTTAACCTCCTGAGGAAT
TAGAGAAGGCTTAGGAAGAGTCAAAGGTGGTTCGTCTTCTGACTTCTCCAGTTTGCGGCTCTCTGGCGCC
GACCACCTCCTCTTCCTCGTTGCCGCGGGCTTGCTGGGTTCTATTTTGGTGAGGAAGGGCGCTGCAGGCA
ATCCCATTTTCTCTGGAAACTTCAGTTCGCCATTCTCAGAGAGCATCTGGGCACTCCCCTGGTTGATTCC
GTTTTCCTGCTCGGCATACCTGTGTCTGCTGCCCGCCAGGCCGTCGGCCTTTGAGTGCTTCAGCAGGACG
CTGGCGGGATCCACGGGCTGGCCCTTTTTAACAGAGCCGTTCTTCAGGTTCTTGAGGGTAAGCGAGATGC
AGACATCC
