>Addgene plasmid #33237 | pcDNA1 Flag ATXN1[85Q] | addgene partial sequence | sequence record 83640 | T7 5'-TAATACGACTCACTATAGGG-3'
CACTAGTAACGGCCGCCAGTGTGCTGGAATTCCGTGACTTTCCGTTTATCAGACTAAAATCAGAGCCATC
CAGACAGTGAAACAGTCACCGTGGAGGGGGGACGGCGAAAAATGGACTACAAAGACGACGACGACAAAAA
ATCCAACCAAGAGCGGAGCAACGAATGCCTGCCTCCCAAGAAGCGCGAGATCCCCGCCACCAGCCGGTCC
TCCGAGGAGAAGGCCCCTACCCTGCCCAGCGACAACCACCGGGTGGAGGGCACAGCATGGCTCCCGGGCA
ACCCTGGTGGCCGGGGCCACGGGGGCGGGAGGCATGGGCCGGCAGGGACCTCGGTGGAGCTTGGTTTACA
ACAGGGAATAGGTTTACACAAAGCATTGTCCACAGGGCTGGACTACTCCCCGCCCAGCGCTCCCAGGTCT
GTCCCCGTGGCCACCACGCTGCCTGCCGCGTACGCCACCCCGCAGCCAGGGACCCCGGTGTCCCCCGTAC
AGTACGCTCACCTGCCGCACACCTTCCAGTTCATTGGGTCCTCCCAATACAGTGGAACCTATGCCAGCTT
CATCCCATCACAGCTGATCCCCCCAACCGCCAACCCCGTCACCAGTGCAGTGGCCTCGGCCGCAGGGGCC
ACCACTCCATCCCAGCGCTCCCAGCTGGAGGCCTATTCCACTCTGCTGGCCAACATGGGCAGTCTGAGCC
AGACGCCGGGACACAAGGCTGAGCAGCAGCAGCAGCAGCAGCAGCAGCAGCAGCAGCAGCAGCAGCAGCA
GCAGCAGCAGCAGCAGCAGCAGCAGCAGCAGCAGCAGCAGCAGCAGCAGCAGCAGCAGCAGCAGCAGCAG
CAGCAGCAGCAGCAGCAGCAGCAGCAGCAGCAGCAGCAGCAGCAGCAGCAGCAGCAGCAGCAGCAGCAGC
AGCAGCAGCAGCAGCAGCAGCAGCAGCAGCAGCAGCAGCAGCAGCAGCAGCAGCAGCAGCAGCAGCAGCA
CCTCAGCAGGGCTCCGGGGCTCATCACCC
